Addgene plasmid #179724: pF(UG) U6-SYT7 sgRNA 777 HaloTag
Purpose: U6-driven SYT7 gRNA and HaloTag lentiviral vector for CRISPR/HITI
Depositing lab: Edwin Chapman. Depositing organization: University of Wisconsin, Madison. Publication: Synaptotagmin 7 is targeted to the axonal plasma membrane through gamma-secretase processing to promote synaptic vesicle docking in mouse hippocampal neurons. Vevea JD, Kusick GF, Courtney KC, Chen E, Watanabe S, Chapman ER. Elife. 2021 Sep 20;10. pii: 67261. doi: 10.7554/eLife.67261. PubMed 34543184.
Backbone
  Vector backbone: PFUGW
  Vector type: Lentiviral
Growth in bacteria
  Bacterial resistance: Ampicillin, 100 μg/mL
  Growth temperature: 37°C
  Growth strain: NEB Stable
  Copy number: High Copy
Gene/Insert
  Gene/Insert name: sgRNA and HaloTag
  gRNA/shRNA sequence: caccagctgaaagcctgaga
  Species: Other
  Cloning method: Ligation Independent Cloning
Terms and licenses: Academic/Nonprofit Terms; Industry Terms: Not Available to Industry
How to cite: pF(UG) U6-SYT7 sgRNA 777 HaloTag was a gift from Edwin Chapman (Addgene plasmid # 179724 ; http://n2t.net/addgene:179724 ; RRID:Addgene_179724)
