[The description below was written by a language model from this plasmid's Addgene catalogue record and pLannotate feature annotations shown in this document.]
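Description:
pF(UG) U6-SYT7 sgRNA 777 HaloTag is an 8,750 nt lentiviral transfer plasmid built on the FUGW-type backbone and designed to deliver both a guide RNA and a knock-in donor for CRISPR/HITI (homology-independent targeted integration) tagging of synaptotagmin 7. It is maintained in E. coli through a high-copy ColE1/pUC origin with ampicillin selection via AmpR. The backbone also carries an f1 origin and an SV40/EM7-driven BleoR cassette that could confer Zeocin resistance, although this cassette lies outside the packaged region.

The viral genome is transcribed from a CMV enhancer/promoter fused to a truncated HIV-1 5' LTR and contains the Ψ packaging signal with adjoining gag fragment, the RRE for Rev-dependent nuclear export, and the cPPT/CTS. It ends in a 3' LTR region (annotated as a nef fragment followed by a second truncated LTR), which is followed by a bGH polyadenylation signal. Between these elements, a human U6 RNA polymerase III promoter drives a SYT7-targeting spacer joined to the S. pyogenes Cas9 guide RNA scaffold. A second partial scaffold annotation follows, whose role the record does not explain.

Downstream sits a HaloTag coding sequence, the modified dehalogenase that covalently binds chloroalkane ligands. No promoter is annotated in front of it, which fits its role as a donor meant to be expressed only after insertion at the Cas9-cut SYT7 locus. In HITI designs the donor is typically flanked by guide target sites, but these are not annotated here. No Cas9 is encoded, so the nuclease must be supplied separately. The associated work used mouse hippocampal neurons to study synaptotagmin 7 localisation.
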