Features (pLannotate 1.2.2; 30 found; start..end, strand, type, name):
     87..139     -  misc_feature   bom (fragment): basis of mobility region from pBR322
    294..673     +  enhancer       CMV enhancer: human cytomegalovirus immediate early enhancer
    674..873     +  promoter       CMV promoter: human cytomegalovirus (CMV) immediate early promoter
    891..1071    +  LTR            5' LTR (truncated): truncated 5' long terminal repeat (LTR) from HIV-1
   1118..1243    +  misc_feature   HIV-1 Ψ: packaging signal of human immunodeficiency virus type 1
   1227..1590    +  CDS            HIV-1 gag (fragment): gag protein from human immunodeficiency virus 1; gag
   1736..1969    +  misc_feature   RRE: The Rev response element (RRE) of HIV-1 allows for Rev-dependent mRNA export from the nucleus to the cytoplasm.
   2346..2446    +  CDS            Rev (fragment): human immunodeficiency virus 1 (HIV-1) Rev protein; rev; enhances nuclear export of unspliced and incompletely spliced viral mRNAs
   2496..2613    +  misc_feature   cPPT/CTS: central polypurine tract and central termination sequence of HIV-1
   2682..2922    +  promoter       U6 promoter: RNA polymerase III promoter for human U6 snRNA
   2952..3027    +  misc_RNA       gRNA scaffold: guide RNA scaffold for the Streptococcus pyogenes CRISPR/Cas9 system
   3034..3077    +  misc_RNA       gRNA scaffold (fragment): guide RNA scaffold for the Streptococcus pyogenes CRISPR/Cas9 system
   3172..4053    +  CDS            HaloTag®: modified bacterial dehalogenase that forms covalent bonds with chloroalkane derivatives
   4104..4604    +  CDS            nef (fragment): NEF_HV1LA - Experimental evidence at protein level: Swiss-Prot protein existence level 1. Extracellular Nef protein targets CD4(+) T-lymphocytes for apoptosis by interacting with CXCR4 surface receptors. From Human immunodeficiency virus type 1 group M subtype B (isolate Lai) (HIV-1).
   4611..4791    +  LTR            5' LTR (truncated): truncated 5' long terminal repeat (LTR) from HIV-1
   4823..5047    +  polyA_signal   bGH poly(A) signal: bovine growth hormone polyadenylation signal
   5051..5072    +  promoter       SV40 promoter (fragment): SV40 enhancer and early promoter
   5093..5521    +  rep_origin     f1 ori (sequence partly withheld): f1 bacteriophage origin of replication; arrow indicates direction of (+) strand synthesis
   5535..5864    +  promoter       SV40 promoter: SV40 enhancer and early promoter
   5912..5959    +  promoter       EM7 promoter: synthetic bacterial promoter&nbsp
   5978..6352    +  CDS            BleoR: antibiotic-binding protein; Sh ble from Streptoalloteichus hindustanus; confers resistance to bleomycin, phleomycin, and Zeocin™
   6362..6487    +  CDS            ble (fragment): BLE_KLEPN - Experimental evidence at protein level: Swiss-Prot protein existence level 1. Binding protein with a strong affinity to the bleomycin family of antibiotics. Binds to CL990; an antimitotic-antibiotic compound. From Klebsiella pneumoniae.
   6482..6603    +  polyA_signal   SV40 poly(A) signal: SV40 polyadenylation signal
   6676..6692    -  protein_bind   lac operator: The lac repressor binds to the lac operator to inhibit transcription in E. coli. This inhibition can be relieved by adding lactose or isopropyl-β-D-thiogalactopyranoside (IPTG). lac repressor encoded by lacI
   6700..6730    -  promoter       lac promoter: promoter for the E. coli lac operon
   6745..6766    -  protein_bind   CAP binding site: CAP binding activates transcription in the presence of cAMP. E. coli catabolite activator protein
   6779..6871    -  CDS            lacI (fragment): lac repressor; lacI; The lac repressor binds to the lac operator to inhibit transcription in E. coli. This inhibition can be relieved by adding lactose or isopropyl-β-D-thiogalactopyranoside (IPTG).
   7054..7642    -  rep_origin     ori: high-copy-number ColE1/pMB1/pBR322/pUC origin of replication
   7813..8673    -  CDS            AmpR: β-lactamase; bla; confers resistance to ampicillin, carbenicillin, and related antibiotics
   8674..28      -  promoter       AmpR promoter (across the origin): bla
>Addgene plasmid #179724 | pF(UG) U6-SYT7 sgRNA 777 HaloTag | addgene full sequence | sequence record 355787 | Addgene NGS Result
AGAAAAATAAACAAATAGGGGTTCCGCGCACATTTCCCCGAAAAGTGCCACCTGACGTCGACGGATCGGG
AGATCTCCCGATCCCCTATGGTGCACTCTCAGTACAATCTGCTCTGATGCCGCATAGTTAAGCCAGTATC
TGCTCCCTGCTTGTGTGTTGGAGGTCGCTGAGTAGTGCGCGAGCAAAATTTAAGCTACAACAAGGCAAGG
CTTGACCGACAATTGCATGAAGAATCTGCTTAGGGTTAGGCGTTTTGCGCTGCTTCGCGATGTACGGGCC
AGATATACGCGTTGACATTGATTATTGACTAGTTATTAATAGTAATCAATTACGGGGTCATTAGTTCATA
GCCCATATATGGAGTTCCGCGTTACATAACTTACGGTAAATGGCCCGCCTGGCTGACCGCCCAACGACCC
CCGCCCATTGACGTCAATAATGACGTATGTTCCCATAGTAACGCCAATAGGGACTTTCCATTGACGTCAA
TGGGTGGAGTATTTACGGTAAACTGCCCACTTGGCAGTACATCAAGTGTATCATATGCCAAGTACGCCCC
CTATTGACGTCAATGACGGTAAATGGCCCGCCTGGCATTATGCCCAGTACATGACCTTATGGGACTTTCC
TACTTGGCAGTACATCTACGTATTAGTCATCGCTATTACCATGGTGATGCGGTTTTGGCAGTACATCAAT
GGGCGTGGATAGCGGTTTGACTCACGGGGATTTCCAAGTCTCCACCCCATTGACGTCAATGGGAGTTTGT
TTTGGCACCAAAATCAACGGGACTTTCCAAAATGTCGTAACAACTCCGCCCCATTGACGCAAATGGGCGG
TAGGCGTGTACGGTGGGAGGTCTATATAAGCAGCGCGTTTTGCCTGTACTGGGTCTCTCTGGTTAGACCA
GATCTGAGCCTGGGAGCTCTCTGGCTAACTAGGGAACCCACTGCTTAAGCCTCAATAAAGCTTGCCTTGA
GTGCTTCAAGTAGTGTGTGCCCGTCTGTTGTGTGACTCTGGTAACTAGAGATCCCTCAGACCCTTTTAGT
CAGTGTGGAAAATCTCTAGCAGTGGCGCCCGAACAGGGACTTGAAAGCGAAAGGGAAACCAGAGGAGCTC
TCTCGACGCAGGACTCGGCTTGCTGAAGCGCGCACGGCAAGAGGCGAGGGGCGGCGACTGGTGAGTACGC
CAAAAATTTTGACTAGCGGAGGCTAGAAGGAGAGAGATGGGTGCGAGAGCGTCAGTATTAAGCGGGGGAG
AATTAGATCGCGATGGGAAAAAATTCGGTTAAGGCCAGGGGGAAAGAAAAAATATAAATTAAAACATATA
GTATGGGCAAGCAGGGAGCTAGAACGATTCGCAGTTAATCCTGGCCTGTTAGAAACATCAGAAGGCTGTA
GACAAATACTGGGACAGCTACAACCATCCCTTCAGACAGGATCAGAAGAACTTAGATCATTATATAATAC
AGTAGCAACCCTCTATTGTGTGCATCAAAGGATAGAGATAAAAGACACCAAGGAAGCTTTAGACAAGATA
GAGGAAGAGCAAAACAAAAGTAAGACCACCGCACAGCAAGCGGCCGCTGATCTTCAGACCTGGAGGAGGA
GATATGAGGGACAATTGGAGAAGTGAATTATATAAATATAAAGTAGTAAAAATTGAACCATTAGGAGTAG
CACCCACCAAGGCAAAGAGAAGAGTGGTGCAGAGAGAAAAAAGAGCAGTGGGAATAGGAGCTTTGTTCCT
TGGGTTCTTGGGAGCAGCAGGAAGCACTATGGGCGCAGCGTCAATGACGCTGACGGTACAGGCCAGACAA
TTATTGTCTGGTATAGTGCAGCAGCAGAACAATTTGCTGAGGGCTATTGAGGCGCAACAGCATCTGTTGC
AACTCACAGTCTGGGGCATCAAGCAGCTCCAGGCAAGAATCCTGGCTGTGGAAAGATACCTAAAGGATCA
ACAGCTCCTGGGGATTTGGGGTTGCTCTGGAAAACTCATTTGCACCACTGCTGTGCCTTGGAATGCTAGT
TGGAGTAATAAATCTCTGGAACAGATTTGGAATCACACGACCTGGATGGAGTGGGACAGAGAAATTAACA
ATTACACAAGCTTAATACACTCCTTAATTGAAGAATCGCAAAACCAGCAAGAAAAGAATGAACAAGAATT
ATTGGAATTAGATAAATGGGCAAGTTTGTGGAATTGGTTTAACATAACAAATTGGCTGTGGTATATAAAA
TTATTCATAATGATAGTAGGAGGCTTGGTAGGTTTAAGAATAGTTTTTGCTGTACTTTCTATAGTGAATA
GAGTTAGGCAGGGATATTCACCATTATCGTTTCAGACCCACCTCCCAACCCCGAGGGGACCCGACAGGCC
CGAAGGAATAGAAGAAGAAGGTGGAGAGAGAGACAGAGACAGATCCATTCGATTAGTGAACGGATCGGCA
CTGCGTGCGCCAATTCTGCAGACAAATGGCAGTATTCATCCACAATTTTAAAAGAAAAGGGGGGATTGGG
GGGTACAGTGCAGGGGAAAGAATAGTAGACATAATAGCAACAGACATACAAACTAAAGAATTACAAAAAC
AAATTACAAAAATTCAAAATTTTCGGGTTTATTACAGGGACAGCAGAGATCCAGTTTGGTTAGGCCTTTT
GCTGGCCTTTTGCTCACATGTGAGGGCCTATTTCCCATGATTCCTTCATATTTGCATATACGATACAAGG
CTGTTAGAGAGATAATTGGAATTAATTTGACTGTAAACACAAAGATATTAGTACAAAATACGTGACGTAG
AAAGTAATAATTTCTTGGGTAGTTTGCAGTTTTAAAATTATGTTTTAAAATGGACTATCATATGCTTACC
GTAACTTGAAAGTATTTCGATTTCTTGGCTTTATATATCTTGTGGAAAGGACGAAACACCGCACCAGCTG
AAAGCCTGAGAGTTTTAGAGCTAGAAATAGCAAGTTAAAATAAGGCTAGTCCGTTATCAACTTGAAAAAG
TGGCACCGAGTCGGTGCTTTTTTGTTTTAGAGCTAGAAATAGCAAGTTAAAATAAGGCTAGTCCGTTTTT
AGCGCGTGCGCCAATTCTGCAGACAAATGGCTCTAGAAGCTCTTACCCTCTCAGGCTTTCAGCTGGTGGA
TCGGGGTCCAGCGGAAGTATGGAAATCGGTACTGGCTTTCCATTCGACCCCCATTATGTGGAAGTCCTGG
GCGAGCGCATGCACTACGTCGATGTTGGTCCGCGCGATGGCACCCCTGTGCTGTTCCTGCACGGTAACCC
GACCTCCTCCTACGTGTGGCGCAACATCATCCCGCATGTTGCACCGACCCATCGCTGCATTGCTCCAGAC
CTGATCGGTATGGGCAAATCCGACAAACCAGACCTGGGTTATTTCTTCGACGACCACGTCCGCTTCATGG
ATGCCTTCATCGAAGCCCTGGGTCTGGAAGAGGTCGTCCTGGTCATTCACGACTGGGGCTCCGCTCTGGG
TTTCCACTGGGCCAAGCGCAATCCAGAGCGCGTCAAAGGTATTGCATTTATGGAGTTCATCCGCCCTATC
CCGACCTGGGACGAATGGCCAGAATTTGCCCGCGAGACCTTCCAGGCCTTCCGCACCACCGACGTCGGCC
GCAAGCTGATCATCGATCAGAACGTTTTTATCGAGGGTACGCTGCCGATGGGTGTCGTCCGCCCGCTGAC
TGAAGTCGAGATGGACCATTACCGCGAGCCGTTCCTGAATCCTGTTGACCGCGAGCCACTGTGGCGCTTC
CCAAACGAGCTGCCAATCGCCGGTGAGCCAGCGAACATCGTCGCGCTGGTCGAAGAATACATGGACTGGC
TGCACCAGTCCCCTGTCCCGAAGCTGCTGTTCTGGGGCACCCCAGGCGTTCTGATCCCACCGGCCGAAGC
CGCTCGCCTGGCCAAAAGCCTGCCTAACTGCAAGGCTGTGGACATCGGCCCGGGTCTGAATCTGCTGCAA
GAAGACAACCCGGACCTGATCGGCAGCGAGATCGCGCGCTGGCTGTCTACTCTGGAGATTTCCTGACGCG
ACCCTCTCAGGCTTTCAGCTGGTGCTCTCGAGGATCCTAGGATCGAGACCTAGAAAAACATGGAGCAATC
ACAAGTAGCAATACAGCAGCTACCAATGCTGATTGTGCCTGGCTAGAAGCACAAGAGGAGGAGGAGGTGG
GTTTTCCAGTCACACCTCAGGTACCTTTAAGACCAATGACTTACAAGGCAGCTGTAGATCTTAGCCACTT
TTTAAAAGAAAAGGGGGGACTGGAAGGGCTAATTCACTCCCAACGAAGACAAGATATCCTTGATCTGTGG
ATCTACCACACACAAGGCTACTTCCCTGATTGGCAGAACTACACACCAGGGCCAGGGATCAGATATCCAC
TGACCTTTGGATGGTGCTACAAGCTAGTACCAGTTGAGCAAGAGAAGGTAGAAGAAGCCAATGAAGGAGA
GAACACCCGCTTGTTACACCCTGTGAGCCTGCATGGGATGGATGACCCGGAGAGAGAAGTATTAGAGTGG
AGGTTTGACAGCCGCCTAGCATTTCATCACATGGCCCGAGAGCTGCATCCGGACTGTACTGGGTCTCTCT
GGTTAGACCAGATCTGAGCCTGGGAGCTCTCTGGCTAACTAGGGAACCCACTGCTTAAGCCTCAATAAAG
CTTGCCTTGAGTGCTTCAAGTAGTGTGTGCCCGTCTGTTGTGTGACTCTGGTAACTAGAGATCCCTCAGA
CCCTTTTAGTCAGTGTGGAAAATCTCTAGCAGGGCCCGTTTAAACCCGCTGATCAGCCTCGACTGTGCCT
TCTAGTTGCCAGCCATCTGTTGTTTGCCCCTCCCCCGTGCCTTCCTTGACCCTGGAAGGTGCCACTCCCA
CTGTCCTTTCCTAATAAAATGAGGAAATTGCATCGCATTGTCTGAGTAGGTGTCATTCTATTCTGGGGGG
TGGGGTGGGGCAGGACAGCAAGGGGGAGGATTGGGAAGACAATAGCAGGCATGCTGGGGATGCGGTGGGC
TCTATGGCTTCTGAGGCGGAAAGAACCAGCTGGGGCTCTAGGGGGTATCCCC
[124 nt withheld, positions 5093-5216]
C
[91 nt withheld, positions 5218-5308]
A
[49 nt withheld, positions 5310-5358]
CCTTTGACGTTGGAGTCCACGTTCTTT
[37 nt withheld, positions 5386-5422]
ACCCTATCTCGGTCTATTCTTTTGATTTATAAGGGATTTTGCCGATTTCGGCCTATTGGTTAAAAAATGA
GCTGATTTAACAAAAATTTAACGCGAATTAATTCTGTGGAATGTGTGTCAGTTAGGGTGTGGAAAGTCCC
CAGGCTCCCCAGCAGGCAGAAGTATGCAAAGCATGCATCTCAATTAGTCAGCAACCAGGTGTGGAAAGTC
CCCAGGCTCCCCAGCAGGCAGAAGTATGCAAAGCATGCATCTCAATTAGTCAGCAACCATAGTCCCGCCC
CTAACTCCGCCCATCCCGCCCCTAACTCCGCCCAGTTCCGCCCATTCTCCGCCCCATGGCTGACTAATTT
TTTTTATTTATGCAGAGGCCGAGGCCGCCTCTGCCTCTGAGCTATTCCAGAAGTAGTGAGGAGGCTTTTT
TGGAGGCCTAGGCTTTTGCAAAAAGCTCCCGGGAGCTTGTATATCCATTTTCGGATCTGATCAGCACGTG
TTGACAATTAATCATCGGCATAGTATATCGGCATAGTATAATACGACAAGGTGAGGAACTAAACCATGGC
CAAGTTGACCAGTGCCGTTCCGGTGCTCACCGCGCGCGACGTCGCCGGAGCGGTCGAGTTCTGGACCGAC
CGGCTCGGGTTCTCCCGGGACTTCGTGGAGGACGACTTCGCCGGTGTGGTCCGGGACGACGTGACCCTGT
TCATCAGCGCGGTCCAGGACCAGGTGGTGCCGGACAACACCCTGGCCTGGGTGTGGGTGCGCGGCCTGGA
CGAGCTGTACGCCGAGTGGTCGGAGGTCGTGTCCACGAACTTCCGGGACGCCTCCGGGCCGGCCATGACC
GAGATCGGCGAGCAGCCGTGGGGGCGGGAGTTCGCCCTGCGCGACCCGGCCGGCAACTGCGTGCACTTCG
TGGCCGAGGAGCAGGACTGACACGTGCTACGAGATTTCGATTCCACCGCCGCCTTCTATGAAAGGTTGGG
CTTCGGAATCGTTTTCCGGGACGCCGGCTGGATGATCCTCCAGCGCGGGGATCTCATGCTGGAGTTCTTC
GCCCACCCCAACTTGTTTATTGCAGCTTATAATGGTTACAAATAAAGCAATAGCATCACAAATTTCACAA
ATAAAGCATTTTTTTCACTGCATTCTAGTTGTGGTTTGTCCAAACTCATCAATGTATCTTATCATGTCTG
TATACCGTCGACCTCTAGCTAGAGCTTGGCGTAATCATGGTCATAGCTGTTTCCTGTGTGAAATTGTTAT
CCGCTCACAATTCCACACAACATACGAGCCGGAAGCATAAAGTGTAAAGCCTGGGGTGCCTAATGAGTGA
GCTAACTCACATTAATTGCGTTGCGCTCACTGCCCGCTTTCCAGTCGGGAAACCTGTCGTGCCAGCTGCA
TTAATGAATCGGCCAACGCGCGGGGAGAGGCGGTTTGCGTATTGGGCGCTCTTCCGCTTCCTCGCTCACT
GACTCGCTGCGCTCGGTCGTTCGGCTGCGGCGAGCGGTATCAGCTCACTCAAAGGCGGTAATACGGTTAT
CCACAGAATCAGGGGATAACGCAGGAAAGAACATGTGAGCAAAAGGCCAGCAAAAGGCCAGGAACCGTAA
AAAGGCCGCGTTGCTGGCGTTTTTCCATAGGCTCCGCCCCCCTGACGAGCATCACAAAAATCGACGCTCA
AGTCAGAGGTGGCGAAACCCGACAGGACTATAAAGATACCAGGCGTTTCCCCCTGGAAGCTCCCTCGTGC
GCTCTCCTGTTCCGACCCTGCCGCTTACCGGATACCTGTCCGCCTTTCTCCCTTCGGGAAGCGTGGCGCT
TTCTCATAGCTCACGCTGTAGGTATCTCAGTTCGGTGTAGGTCGTTCGCTCCAAGCTGGGCTGTGTGCAC
GAACCCCCCGTTCAGCCCGACCGCTGCGCCTTATCCGGTAACTATCGTCTTGAGTCCAACCCGGTAAGAC
ACGACTTATCGCCACTGGCAGCAGCCACTGGTAACAGGATTAGCAGAGCGAGGTATGTAGGCGGTGCTAC
AGAGTTCTTGAAGTGGTGGCCTAACTACGGCTACACTAGAAGAACAGTATTTGGTATCTGCGCTCTGCTG
AAGCCAGTTACCTTCGGAAAAAGAGTTGGTAGCTCTTGATCCGGCAAACAAACCACCGCTGGTAGCGGTG
GTTTTTTTGTTTGCAAGCAGCAGATTACGCGCAGAAAAAAAGGATCTCAAGAAGATCCTTTGATCTTTTC
TACGGGGTCTGACGCTCAGTGGAACGAAAACTCACGTTAAGGGATTTTGGTCATGAGATTATCAAAAAGG
ATCTTCACCTAGATCCTTTTAAATTAAAAATGAAGTTTTAAATCAATCTAAAGTATATATGAGTAAACTT
GGTCTGACAGTTACCAATGCTTAATCAGTGAGGCACCTATCTCAGCGATCTGTCTATTTCGTTCATCCAT
AGTTGCCTGACTCCCCGTCGTGTAGATAACTACGATACGGGAGGGCTTACCATCTGGCCCCAGTGCTGCA
ATGATACCGCGAGACCCACGCTCACCGGCTCCAGATTTATCAGCAATAAACCAGCCAGCCGGAAGGGCCG
AGCGCAGAAGTGGTCCTGCAACTTTATCCGCCTCCATCCAGTCTATTAATTGTTGCCGGGAAGCTAGAGT
AAGTAGTTCGCCAGTTAATAGTTTGCGCAACGTTGTTGCCATTGCTACAGGCATCGTGGTGTCACGCTCG
TCGTTTGGTATGGCTTCATTCAGCTCCGGTTCCCAACGATCAAGGCGAGTTACATGATCCCCCATGTTGT
GCAAAAAAGCGGTTAGCTCCTTCGGTCCTCCGATCGTTGTCAGAAGTAAGTTGGCCGCAGTGTTATCACT
CATGGTTATGGCAGCACTGCATAATTCTCTTACTGTCATGCCATCCGTAAGATGCTTTTCTGTGACTGGT
GAGTACTCAACCAAGTCATTCTGAGAATAGTGTATGCGGCGACCGAGTTGCTCTTGCCCGGCGTCAATAC
GGGATAATACCGCGCCACATAGCAGAACTTTAAAAGTGCTCATCATTGGAAAACGTTCTTCGGGGCGAAA
ACTCTCAAGGATCTTACCGCTGTTGAGATCCAGTTCGATGTAACCCACTCGTGCACCCAACTGATCTTCA
GCATCTTTTACTTTCACCAGCGTTTCTGGGTGAGCAAAAACAGGAAGGCAAAATGCCGCAAAAAAGGGAA
TAAGGGCGACACGGAAATGTTGAATACTCATACTCTTCCTTTTTCAATATTATTGAAGCATTTATCAGGG
TTATTGTCTCATGAGCGGATACATATTTGAATGTATTT
